Addgene plasmid #134421: S3_009_026_MV1
Purpose: pYTKMV1-pREV1_ NLS_FdeR-N_2NLS-pGPM1-fdeO_mcherry_tTDH1
Depositing lab: Mattheos Koffas. Depositing organization: Rensselaer Polytechnic Institute. Publication: Design and Characterization of Biosensors for the Screening of Modular Assembled Naringenin Biosynthetic Library in Saccharomyces cerevisiae. Wang R, Cress BF, Yang Z, Hordines JC 3rd, Zhao S, Jung GY, Wang Z, Koffas MAG. ACS Synth Biol. 2019 Sep 20;8(9):2121-2130. doi: 10.1021/acssynbio.9b00212. Epub 2019 Aug 28. PubMed 31433622.
Backbone
  Vector backbone: pYTKMV1
  Vector type: Yeast Expression
  Selectable markers: URA3
Growth in bacteria
  Bacterial resistance: Kanamycin, 50 μg/mL
  Growth temperature: 37°C
  Growth strain: DH5alpha
  Copy number: Low Copy
Gene/Insert 1
  Gene/Insert name: mCherry
  Insert size (bp): 711
  Mutation: none
  Promoter: pGMP1
  Tag / fusion protein: none
  Cloning method: Unknown
  Sequencing primers: 5′ CTGAACTGGCCGATAATTGCAGACG; 3′ GGTTCGTAACATCTCTGTAACTGCT
Gene/Insert 2
  Gene/Insert name: NLS_FdeR-N_2xNLS
  Insert size (bp): 948
  Mutation: none
  Promoter: pREV1
  Tag / fusion protein: none
  Cloning method: Unknown
  Sequencing primers: 5′ CTGAACTGGCCGATAATTGCAGACG; 3′ GGTTCGTAACATCTCTGTAACTGCT
Terms and licenses: Academic/Nonprofit Terms; Industry Terms: Not Available to Industry
Depositor comments: The plasmid contains a small insertion 3' of the insert that results in the C-terminal NLS being unfused to the ORF.
How to cite: S3_009_026_MV1 was a gift from Mattheos Koffas (Addgene plasmid # 134421 ; http://n2t.net/addgene:134421 ; RRID:Addgene_134421)
