[The description below was written by a language model from this plasmid's Addgene catalogue record and pLannotate feature annotations shown in this document.]
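Description:
S3_009_026_MV1 is a yeast expression plasmid built on the pYTKMV1 backbone, a multigene vector for Saccharomyces cerevisiae. It carries a ColE1/pUC-type origin and a kanamycin resistance gene (aph(3')-Ia) for propagation in E. coli. For yeast it carries a URA3 auxotrophic marker with its own promoter, which is counterselectable with 5-FOA, and a CEN6/ARS element that maintains the plasmid as a stable, low-copy episome. The catalogue lists the plasmid as low copy, although the annotated bacterial origin is of the high-copy type.

The payload is a two-cassette naringenin biosensor. In the first cassette, the weak constitutive pREV1 promoter drives the transcription factor FdeR. FdeR is fused to an N-terminal nuclear localization signal and designed with two tandem SV40 NLS copies at its C-terminus, followed by a fragment of the PGK1 terminator. In the second cassette, a GPM1 promoter carrying the FdeR operator fdeO (given as pGPM1 in the purpose line and "pGMP1" in the insert field) controls mCherry, with a TDH1 terminator according to the construct name. Red fluorescence is therefore meant to report FdeR activity in response to the flavonoid. This arrangement suits the screening of naringenin biosynthetic pathway libraries in yeast, as described in the associated publication.

The automated annotation does not label FdeR, the promoters, fdeO or the TDH1 terminator, so these parts are known only from the catalogue text. The depositor notes a small insertion 3' of the FdeR insert that leaves the C-terminal NLS unfused to the open reading frame. Consistent with some such difference, the repository's sequencing result is 31 nt longer than the depositor's reference sequence (6,830 versus 6,799 nt).
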