Features (pLannotate 1.2.2; 9 found; start..end, strand, type, name):
     40..855     -  CDS            KanR: aminoglycoside phosphotransferase; aph(3')-Ia; confers resistance to kanamycin in bacteria or G418 (Geneticin®) in eukaryotes
   1080..1668    +  rep_origin     ori: high-copy-number ColE1/pMB1/pBR322/pUC origin of replication
   3493..3513    +  CDS            SV40 NLS: nuclear localization signal of SV40 (simian virus 40) large T antigen
   3517..3537    +  CDS            SV40 NLS: nuclear localization signal of SV40 (simian virus 40) large T antigen
   3551..3775    +  terminator     PGK1 terminator (fragment): S. cerevisae PGK1; transcription terminator for 3-phosphoglycerate kinase gene
   4233..4940    +  CDS            mCherry: mCherry is a basic (constitutively fluorescent) red fluorescent protein published in 2004, derived from Discosoma sp.. It is reported to be a very rapidly-maturing monomer with low acid sensitivity.
   5229..5405    +  promoter       URA3 promoter (fragment): S. cerevisiae URA3
   5406..6209    +  CDS            URA3: orotidine-5'-phosphate decarboxylase, required for uracil biosynthesis; S. cerevisiae URA3; yeast auxotrophic marker, counterselectable with 5-fluoroorotic acid (5-FOA)
   6292..6795    +  misc_feature   CEN/ARS: S. cerevisiae CEN6 centromere fused to an autonomously replicating sequence
>Addgene plasmid #134421 | S3_009_026_MV1 | depositor full sequence | sequence record 258379 | S3_009_026_MV1 sequence 6799 bps
CCGAGCGGCCGCGTGTTACAACCAATTAACCAATTCTGATTAGAAAAACTCATCGAGCATCAAATGAAAC
TGCAATTTATTCATATCAGGATTATCAATACCATATTTTTGAAAAAGCCGTTTCTGTAATGAAGGAGAAA
ACTCACCGAGGCAGTTCCATAGGATGGCAAGATCCTGGTATCGGTCTGCGATTCCGACTCGTCCAACATC
AATACAACCTATTAATTTCCCCTCGTCAAAAATAAGGTTATCAAGTGAGAAATCACCATGAGTGACGACT
GAATCCGGTGAGAATGGCAAAAGCTTATGCATTTCTTTCCAGACTTGTTCAACAGGCCAGCCATTACGCT
CGTCATCAAAATCACTCGCATCAACCAAACCGTTATTCATTCGTGATTGCGCCTGAGCGAGGCGAAATAC
GCGATCGCTGTTAAAAGGACAATTACAAACAGGAATCGAATGCAACCGGCGCAGGAACACTGCCAGCGCA
TCAACAATATTTTCACCTGAATCAGGATATTCTTCTAATACCTGGAATGCTGTTTTCCCGGGGATCGCAG
TGGTGAGTAACCATGCATCATCAGGAGTACGGATAAAATGCTTGATGGTCGGAAGAGGCATAAATTCCGT
CAGCCAGTTTAGTCTGACCATCTCATCTGTAACATCATTGGCAACGCTACCTTTGCCATGTTTCAGAAAC
AACTCTGGCGCATCGGGCTTCCCATACAATCGATAGATTGTCGCACCTGATTGCCCGACATTATCGCGAG
CCCATTTATACCCATATAAATCAGCATCCATGTTGGAATTTAATCGCGGCCTGGAGCAAGACGTTTCCCG
TTGAATATGGCTCATAACACCCCTTGTATTACTGTTTATGTAAGCAGACAGTTTTATTGTTCATGATGAT
ATATTTTTATCTTGTGCAATGTAACATCAGAGATTTTGAGACACAACGTGGCTTTGTTGAATAAATCGAA
CTTTTGCTGAGTTGAAGGATCAGTCATGACCAAAATCCCTTAACGTGAGTTTTCGTTCCACTGAGCGTCA
GACCCCGTAGAAAAGATCAAAGGATCTTCTTGAGATCCTTTTTTTCTGCGCGTAATCTGCTGCTTGCAAA
CAAAAAAACCACCGCTACCAGCGGTGGTTTGTTTGCCGGATCAAGAGCTACCAACTCTTTTTCCGAAGGT
AACTGGCTTCAGCAGAGCGCAGATACCAAATACTGTTCTTCTAGTGTAGCCGTAGTTAGGCCACCACTTC
AAGAACTCTGTAGCACCGCCTACATACCTCGCTCTGCTAATCCTGTTACCAGTGGCTGCTGCCAGTGGCG
ATAAGTCGTGTCTTACCGGGTTGGACTCAAGACGATAGTTACCGGATAAGGCGCAGCGGTCGGGCTGAAC
GGGGGGTTCGTGCACACAGCCCAGCTTGGAGCGAACGACCTACACCGAACTGAGATACCTACAGCGTGAG
CTATGAGAAAGCGCCACGCTTCCCGAAGGGAGAAAGGCGGACAGGTATCCGGTAAGCGGCAGGGTCGGAA
CAGGAGAGCGCACGAGGGAGCTTCCAGGGGGAAACGCCTGGTATCTTTATAGTCCTGTCGGGTTTCGCCA
CCTCTGACTTGAGCGTCGATTTTTGTGATGCTCGTCAGGGGGGCGGAGCCTATGGAAAAACGCCAGCAAC
GCGGCCTTTTTACGGTTCCTGGCCTTTTGCTGGCCTTTTGCTCACATGTTCTTTCCTGCGTTATCCCCTG
ATTCTGTGGATAACCGTGCGGCCGCCCCTGAATTCGCATCTAGACTGAACTGGCCGATAATTGCAGACGA
ACGGTGTTGTTATCCGATACAACCGGATATTTTTCTTTTAATGAGTCTAAACCGTGATAGCTTCAGGTTA
ATACAATCAAAAAAAGCTCAAATATTCTTTTAATGCCGCGTTCACAGATTCCAATTGAATACAACTAGGT
AGTTCATTATATGAAGCCTTTGCTACTATTTTTCACTATAGTCTGCCTTCACCTTAATGCAGACATCCAC
ATATTTTAATCACTTTAAAATAAAAAGGAAGATATATTAGAAGCTATGATCCAATCTGTAAGCCAGATTA
AAATTCACGAACTCTTCTTTCATTTGAATTGAATGCTTTGAGTTGGGGTAGATTATCGCAAATTACTCAT
CACATTTATTGACTACGAACTTGCTGATGTCCTTTTTTTATTTATATTTTTCTTCAGTGAAGCGATTTTT
TTTTTACACAGACCAAGACGGAAAAAAGTAGCTAAGGAAGAAAACAAAATCATGAAAAAAATGTGAAGTG
ATCATGCACATCGCATCAACTTAAACATTGGCTTAGAGATATATAGAGTTAGAGTTTACGGCAACCTTTA
AGCACCAATACCTTTTGGCATAGTCTAAAGACCTGGTTCTTAATTTTAAACAAATTTAACTAAAGATTTC
CCTATCAAAGAAGTAACGAGTTGACAGATTTTCTCAAAATAAATCGATACTGCATTTCTAGGCATATCCA
GCGAGATCTATGCCAAAGAAGAAGAGAAAGGTTGGTTCTCGTTTCAACAAGCTCGACCTCAATCTTCTGG
TCGCCCTGGATGCACTGCTCACGGAGATGAGCATCAGCCGCGCCGCCGAAAAGATCCATCTGAGCCAGTC
GGCCATGAGCAATGCCCTGGCGCGGCTGCGCGAGTATTTCGATGATGAATTGCTGATCCAGGTGGGCCGG
CGCATGGAGCCCACGCCGCGCGCCGAGGTGCTCAAGGATGCGGTGCATGATGTGCTGCGGCGTATCGATG
GCTCCATCGCGGCGCTGCCGGCCTTCGTGCCGGCCGAGTCCACGCGCGAGTTTCGCATCTCGGTTTCGGA
CTTTACGCTCTCCGTCCTCATCCCCCGGGTGCTGGCGCGCGCGCACGCCGAGGGCAAGCACATCCGCTTT
GCCCTGATGCCGCAGGTGCAAGACCCGACCCGCTCGCTGGATCGGGCCGAGGTGGACCTGCTGGTCTTGC
CGCAGGAATTCTGCACGCCCGATCATCCTGCCGAAGAGGTCTTCCGCGAACGGCATGTCTGCGTGGTCTG
GCGCGACAGTGCGCTGGCGCAAGGCGAGCTGACGCTGGAACGCTACATGGCCTCAGGCCATGTGGTGATG
GTGCCGCCTGGGGCCAATGCGTCGTCGGTGGAGGCGTGGATGGCCAGGAAGCTGGGCTTTGCGCGCCGGG
TGGAAGTGACCAGCTTCAGCTTCGCTTCTGCGCTGGCGCTGGTACAGGGGACGGACCGCATCGCCACGGT
GCATGCCCGGCTGGCGCAGCTGCTGGCTCCGCAATGGCCGGTGGTGATCAAGGAGAGTCCGCTGTCGCTG
GGCGAGATGCGGCAGATGATGCAGTGGCATCGCTACCGCAGCAATGATCCTGGCATCCAGTGGCTGCGTC
GGGTGTTTCTGGAGAGTGCGCAGGAGATGGATGCGGCGCTGCCAGGCATCTGCGGATCCGATCCAAAAAA
GAAGAGAAAGGTAGATCCAAAAAAGAAGAGAAAGGTATAACTCGAGTGGCATTGAATTGAATTGAAATCG
ATAGATCAATTTTTTTCTTTTCTCTTTCCCCATCCTTTACGCTAAAATAATAGTTTATTTTATTTTTTGA
ATATTTTTTATTTATATACGTATATATAGACTATTATTTATCTTTTAATGATTATTAAGATTTTTATTAA
AAAAAAATTCGCTCCTCTTTTAATGCCTTTATGCAGTTTTTTTTTCCCATTCGATATTTCTATGTGCTGC
CAAACCAGATGTCAACACAGCTACAACGAAGCTTCGTCTTTTCTTGAAGAAAAGAGGAAGCTCGCTAAAT
GGGATTCCACTTTCCGTTCCCTGCCAGCTGATGGAAAAAGGTTAGTGGAACGATGAAGAATAAAAAGAGA
GATCCACTGAGGTGAAATTTCAGCTGACAGCGAGTTTCATGATCGTGATGAACAATGGTAACGAGTTGTG
GCTGTTGCCAGGGAGGGTGGTTCTCACCAAATCGCTACTTGGGTTTGAGATTGGTAAAATTGATTGTTTG
GATGGCAATCATCTATGGAATGGATATTATATAACAAAGAAGAAATAATGAACTGATTCTCTTCCTCCTT
CTTGTCCTTTCTTAATTCTGTTGTAATTACCTTCCTTTGTAATTTTTTTTGTAATTATTCTTCTTAATAA
TCCAAACAAACACACATATTACAATAAGATCTATGGTTTCAAAGGGCGAAGAAGACAATATGGCTATTAT
TAAGGAATTCATGAGATTCAAGGTCCACATGGAAGGTTCTGTCAACGGTCACGAATTCGAAATTGAAGGT
GAAGGTGAAGGTAGACCATACGAAGGTACCCAAACCGCTAAGTTGAAGGTCACCAAGGGTGGTCCATTGC
CATTCGCTTGGGATATTTTGTCTCCACAATTCATGTACGGTTCTAAGGCTTACGTCAAGCACCCAGCTGA
TATTCCAGATTACTTGAAGTTGTCTTTCCCAGAAGGTTTCAAGTGGGAAAGAGTCATGAACTTCGAAGAT
GGTGGTGTCGTCACCGTCACCCAAGATTCTTCTTTGCAAGATGGTGAATTCATTTACAAGGTCAAGTTGA
GAGGTACCAACTTCCCATCTGATGGTCCAGTCATGCAAAAGAAGACCATGGGTTGGGAAGCTTCTTCTGA
AAGAATGTACCCAGAAGATGGTGCTTTGAAGGGTGAAATTAAGCAAAGATTGAAGTTGAAGGATGGTGGT
CACTACGATGCTGAAGTCAAGACCACCTACAAGGCTAAGAAGCCAGTCCAATTGCCAGGTGCTTACAACG
TCAACATTAAGTTGGATATTACCTCTCACAACGAAGATTACACCATTGTCGAACAATACGAAAGAGCTGA
AGGTAGACACTCTACCGGTGGTATGGATGAATTGTACAAGTAAATCCTAACTCGAGATAAAGCAATCTTG
ATGAGGATAATGATTTTTTTTTGAATATACATAAATACTACCGTTTTTCTGCTAGATTTTGTGATGACGT
AAATAAGTACATATTACTTTTTAAGCCAAGACAAGATTAAGCATTAACTTTACCCTTTTCTTTCTAAGTT
TCAATATTAGTTATCACTGTTTAAAAGTTATGGCGAGAACGTCGGCGGTTAAAATATATTACCCTGAACG
GCTGAGCAGTTACAGAGATGTTACGAACCACTAGTGCACTGCAGTACACGGTTTCCTTGAAATTTTTTTG
ATTCGGTAATCTCCGAACAGAAGGAAGAACGAAGGAAGGAGCACAGACTTAGATTGGTATATATACGCAT
ATGTAGTGTTGAAGAAACATGAAATTGCCCAGTATTCTTAACCCAACTGCACAGAACAAAAACGTGCAGG
AAACGAAGATAAATCATGTCGAAAGCTACATATAAGGAACGTGCTGCTACTCATCCTAGTCCTGTTGCTG
CCAAGCTATTTAATATCATGCACGAAAAGCAAACAAACTTGTGTGCTTCATTGGATGTTCGTACCACCAA
GGAATTACTGGAGTTAGTTGAAGCATTAGGTCCCAAAATTTGTTTACTAAAAACACATGTGGATATCTTG
ACTGATTTTTCCATGGAGGGCACAGTTAAGCCGCTAAAGGCATTATCCGCCAAGTACAATTTTTTACTCT
TCGAGGACAGAAAATTTGCTGACATTGGTAATACAGTCAAATTGCAGTACTCTGCGGGTGTATACAGAAT
AGCAGAATGGGCAGACATTACGAATGCACACGGTGTGGTGGGCCCAGGTATTGTTAGCGGTTTGAAGCAG
GCGGCAGAAGAAGTAACAAAGGAACCTAGAGGCCTTTTGATGTTAGCAGAATTGTCATGCAAGGGCTCCC
TATCTACTGGAGAATATACTAAGGGTACTGTTGACATTGCGAAGAGCGACAAAGATTTTGTTATCGGCTT
TATTGCTCAAAGAGACATGGGTGGAAGAGATGAAGGTTACGATTGGTTGATTATGACACCCGGTGTGGGT
TTAGATGACAAGGGAGATGCATTGGGTCAACAGTATAGAACCGTGGATGATGTGGTTTCTACAGGATCTG
ACATTATTATTGTTGGAAGAGGACTATTTGCAAAGGGAAGGGATGCTAAGGTAGAGGGTGAACGTTACAG
AAAAGCAGGCTGGGAAGCATATTTGAGAAGATGCGGCCAGCAAAACTAAAAAACTGTATTATAAGTAAAT
GCATGTATACTAAACTCACAAATTAGAGCTTCAATTTAATTATATCAGTTATTACCCGAGTATCACGTGC
TATAAAAATAATTATAATTTAAATTTTTTAATATAAATATATAAATTAAAAATAGAAAGTAAAAAAAGAA
ATTAAAGAAAAAATAGTTTTTGTTTTCCGAAGATGTAAAAGACTCTAGGGGGATCGCCAACAAATACTAC
CTTTTATCTTGCTCTTCCTGCTCTCAGGTATTAATGCCGAATTGTTTCATCTTGTCTGTGTAGAAAACCA
CACACGAAAATCCTGTGATTTTACATTTTACTTATCGTTAATCGAATGTATATCTATTTAATCTGCTTTT
CTTGTCTAATAAATATATATGTAAAGTACGCTTTTTGTTGAAATTTTTTAAACCTTTGTTTATTTTTTTT
TCTTCATTCCGTAACTCTTCTACCTTCTTTATTTACTTTCTAAAATCCAAATACAAAACATAAAAATAAA
TAAACACAGAGTAAATTCCCAAATTATTCCATCATTAAAAGATACGAGGCGCGTGTAAGTTACAGGCAAG
CGATCCGTC
