Features (pLannotate 1.2.2; 9 found; start..end, strand, type, name):
    506..1321    -  CDS            KanR: aminoglycoside phosphotransferase; aph(3')-Ia; confers resistance to kanamycin in bacteria or G418 (Geneticin®) in eukaryotes
   1546..2134    +  rep_origin     ori: high-copy-number ColE1/pMB1/pBR322/pUC origin of replication
   3990..4010    +  CDS            SV40 NLS: nuclear localization signal of SV40 (simian virus 40) large T antigen
   4014..4034    +  CDS            SV40 NLS: nuclear localization signal of SV40 (simian virus 40) large T antigen
   4048..4272    +  terminator     PGK1 terminator (fragment): S. cerevisae PGK1; transcription terminator for 3-phosphoglycerate kinase gene
   4730..5437    +  CDS            mCherry: mCherry is a basic (constitutively fluorescent) red fluorescent protein published in 2004, derived from Discosoma sp.. It is reported to be a very rapidly-maturing monomer with low acid sensitivity.
   5726..5902    +  promoter       URA3 promoter (fragment): S. cerevisiae URA3
   5903..6706    +  CDS            URA3: orotidine-5'-phosphate decarboxylase, required for uracil biosynthesis; S. cerevisiae URA3; yeast auxotrophic marker, counterselectable with 5-fluoroorotic acid (5-FOA)
   6789..462     +  misc_feature   CEN/ARS (across the origin): S. cerevisiae CEN6 centromere fused to an autonomously replicating sequence
>Addgene plasmid #134421 | S3_009_026_MV1 | addgene full sequence | sequence record 266876 | Addgene NGS Result
TAAATATATAAATTAAAAATAGAAAGTAAAAAAAGAAATTAAAGAAAAAATAGTTTTTGTTTTCCGAAGA
TGTAAAAGACTCTAGGGGGATCGCCAACAAATACTACCTTTTATCTTGCTCTTCCTGCTCTCAGGTATTA
ATGCCGAATTGTTTCATCTTGTCTGTGTAGAAAACCACACACGAAAATCCTGTGATTTTACATTTTACTT
ATCGTTAATCGAATGTATATCTATTTAATCTGCTTTTCTTGTCTAATAAATATATATGTAAAGTACGCTT
TTTGTTGAAATTTTTTAAACCTTTGTTTATTTTTTTTTCTTCATTCCGTAACTCTTCTACCTTCTTTATT
TACTTTCTAAAATCCAAATACAAAACATAAAAATAAATAAACACAGAGTAAATTCCCAAATTATTCCATC
ATTAAAAGATACGAGGCGCGTGTAAGTTACAGGCAAGCGATCCGTCCCGAGCGGCCGCGTGTTACAACCA
ATTAACCAATTCTGATTAGAAAAACTCATCGAGCATCAAATGAAACTGCAATTTATTCATATCAGGATTA
TCAATACCATATTTTTGAAAAAGCCGTTTCTGTAATGAAGGAGAAAACTCACCGAGGCAGTTCCATAGGA
TGGCAAGATCCTGGTATCGGTCTGCGATTCCGACTCGTCCAACATCAATACAACCTATTAATTTCCCCTC
GTCAAAAATAAGGTTATCAAGTGAGAAATCACCATGAGTGACGACTGAATCCGGTGAGAATGGCAAAAGC
TTATGCATTTCTTTCCAGACTTGTTCAACAGGCCAGCCATTACGCTCGTCATCAAAATCACTCGCATCAA
CCAAACCGTTATTCATTCGTGATTGCGCCTGAGCGAGGCGAAATACGCGATCGCTGTTAAAAGGACAATT
ACAAACAGGAATCGAATGCAACCGGCGCAGGAACACTGCCAGCGCATCAACAATATTTTCACCTGAATCA
GGATATTCTTCTAATACCTGGAATGCTGTTTTCCCGGGGATCGCAGTGGTGAGTAACCATGCATCATCAG
GAGTACGGATAAAATGCTTGATGGTCGGAAGAGGCATAAATTCCGTCAGCCAGTTTAGTCTGACCATCTC
ATCTGTAACATCATTGGCAACGCTACCTTTGCCATGTTTCAGAAACAACTCTGGCGCATCGGGCTTCCCA
TACAATCGATAGATTGTCGCACCTGATTGCCCGACATTATCGCGAGCCCATTTATACCCATATAAATCAG
CATCCATGTTGGAATTTAATCGCGGCCTGGAGCAAGACGTTTCCCGTTGAATATGGCTCATAACACCCCT
TGTATTACTGTTTATGTAAGCAGACAGTTTTATTGTTCATGATGATATATTTTTATCTTGTGCAATGTAA
CATCAGAGATTTTGAGACACAACGTGGCTTTGTTGAATAAATCGAACTTTTGCTGAGTTGAAGGATCAGT
CATGACCAAAATCCCTTAACGTGAGTTTTCGTTCCACTGAGCGTCAGACCCCGTAGAAAAGATCAAAGGA
TCTTCTTGAGATCCTTTTTTTCTGCGCGTAATCTGCTGCTTGCAAACAAAAAAACCACCGCTACCAGCGG
TGGTTTGTTTGCCGGATCAAGAGCTACCAACTCTTTTTCCGAAGGTAACTGGCTTCAGCAGAGCGCAGAT
ACCAAATACTGTTCTTCTAGTGTAGCCGTAGTTAGGCCACCACTTCAAGAACTCTGTAGCACCGCCTACA
TACCTCGCTCTGCTAATCCTGTTACCAGTGGCTGCTGCCAGTGGCGATAAGTCGTGTCTTACCGGGTTGG
ACTCAAGACGATAGTTACCGGATAAGGCGCAGCGGTCGGGCTGAACGGGGGGTTCGTGCACACAGCCCAG
CTTGGAGCGAACGACCTACACCGAACTGAGATACCTACAGCGTGAGCTATGAGAAAGCGCCACGCTTCCC
GAAGGGAGAAAGGCGGACAGGTATCCGGTAAGCGGCAGGGTCGGAACAGGAGAGCGCACGAGGGAGCTTC
CAGGGGGAAACGCCTGGTATCTTTATAGTCCTGTCGGGTTTCGCCACCTCTGACTTGAGCGTCGATTTTT
GTGATGCTCGTCAGGGGGGCGGAGCCTATGGAAAAACGCCAGCAACGCGGCCTTTTTACGGTTCCTGGCC
TTTTGCTGGCCTTTTGCTCACATGTTCTTTCCTGCGTTATCCCCTGATTCTGTGGATAACCGTGCGGCCG
CCCCTGAATTCGCATCTAGACTGAACTGGCCGATAATTGCAGACGAACGGTGTTGTTATCCGATACAACC
GGATATTTTTCTTTTAATGAGTCTAAACCGTGATAGCTTCAGGTTAATACAATCAAAAAAAGCTCAAATA
TTCTTTTAATGCCGCGTTCACAGATTCCAATTGAATACAACTAGGTAGTTCATTATATGAAGCCTTTGCT
ACTATTTTTCACTATAGTCTGCCTTCACCTTAATGCAGACATCCACATATTTTAATCACTTTAAAATAAA
AAGGAAGATATATTAGAAGCTATGATCCAATCTGTAAGCCAGATTAAAATTCACGAACTCTTCTTTCATT
TGAATTGAATGCTTTGAGTTGGGGTAGATTATCGCAAATTACTCATCACATTTATTGACTACGAACTTGC
TGATGTCCTTTTTTTATTTATATTTTTCTTCAGTGAAGCGATTTTTTTTTTACACAGACCAAGACGGAAA
AAAGTAGCTAAGGAAGAAAACAAAATCATGAAAAAAATGTGAAGTGATCATGCACATCGCATCAACTTAA
ACATTGGCTTAGAGATATATAGAGTTAGAGTTTACGGCAACCTTTAAGCACCAATACCTTTTGGCATAGT
CTAAAGACCTGGTTCTTAATTTTAAACAAATTTAACTAAAGATTTCCCTATCAAAGAAGTAACGAGTTGA
CAGATTTTCTCAAAATAAATCGATACTGCATTTCTAGGCATATCCAGCGAGATCTATGCCAAAGAAGAAG
AGAAAGGTTGGTTCTCGTTTCAACAAGCTCGACCTCAATCTTCTGGTCGCCCTGGATGCACTGCTCACGG
AGATGAGCATCAGCCGCGCCGCCGAAAAGATCCATCTGAGCCAGTCGGCCATGAGCAATGCCCTGGCGCG
GCTGCGCGAGTATTTCGATGATGAATTGCTGATCCAGGTGGGCCGGCGCATGGAGCCCACGCCGCGCGCC
GAGGTGCTCAAGGATGCGGTGCATGATGTGCTGCGGCGTATCGATGGCTCCATCGCGGCGCTGCCGGCCT
TCGTGCCGGCCGAGTCCACGCGCGAGTTTCGCATCTCGGTTTCGGACTTTACGCTCTCCGTCCTCATCCC
CCGGGTGCTGGCGCGCGCGCACGCCGAGGGCAAGCACATCCGCTTTGCCCTGATGCCGCAGGTGCAAGAC
CCGACCCGCTCGCTGGATCGGGCCGAGGTGGACCTGCTGGTCTTGCCGCAGGAATTCTGCACGCCCGATC
ATCCTGCCGAAGAGGTCTTCCGCGAACGGCATGTCTGCGTGGTCTGGCGCGACAGTGCGCTGGCGCAAGG
CGAGCTGACGCTGGAACGCTACATGGCCTCAGGCCATGTGGTGATGGTGCCGCCTGGGGCCAATGCGTCG
TCGGTGGAGGCGTGGATGGCCAGGAAGCTGGGCTTTGCGCGCCGGGTGGAAGTGACCAGCTTCAGCTTCG
CTTCTGCGCTGGCGCTGGTACAGGGGACGGACCGCATCGCCACGGTGCATGCCCGGCTGGCGCAGCTGCT
GGCTCCGCAATGGCCGGTGGTGATCAAGGAGAGTCCGCTGTCGCTGGGCGAGATGCGGCAGATGATGCAG
TGGCATCGCTACCGCAGCAATGATCCTGGCATCCAGTGGCTGCGTCGGGTGTTTCTGGAGAGTGCGCAGG
AGATGGATGCGGCGCTGCCAGGCATCTGCGGATCCTGAGACCAGGCTGCCAGGCATCTGCGGATCCGATC
CAAAAAAGAAGAGAAAGGTAGATCCAAAAAAGAAGAGAAAGGTATAACTCGAGTGGCATTGAATTGAATT
GAAATCGATAGATCAATTTTTTTCTTTTCTCTTTCCCCATCCTTTACGCTAAAATAATAGTTTATTTTAT
TTTTTGAATATTTTTTATTTATATACGTATATATAGACTATTATTTATCTTTTAATGATTATTAAGATTT
TTATTAAAAAAAAATTCGCTCCTCTTTTAATGCCTTTATGCAGTTTTTTTTTCCCATTCGATATTTCTAT
GTGCTGCCAAACCAGATGTCAACACAGCTACAACGAAGCTTCGTCTTTTCTTGAAGAAAAGAGGAAGCTC
GCTAAATGGGATTCCACTTTCCGTTCCCTGCCAGCTGATGGAAAAAGGTTAGTGGAACGATGAAGAATAA
AAAGAGAGATCCACTGAGGTGAAATTTCAGCTGACAGCGAGTTTCATGATCGTGATGAACAATGGTAACG
AGTTGTGGCTGTTGCCAGGGAGGGTGGTTCTCACCAAATCGCTACTTGGGTTTGAGATTGGTAAAATTGA
TTGTTTGGATGGCAATCATCTATGGAATGGATATTATATAACAAAGAAGAAATAATGAACTGATTCTCTT
CCTCCTTCTTGTCCTTTCTTAATTCTGTTGTAATTACCTTCCTTTGTAATTTTTTTTGTAATTATTCTTC
TTAATAATCCAAACAAACACACATATTACAATAAGATCTATGGTTTCAAAGGGCGAAGAAGACAATATGG
CTATTATTAAGGAATTCATGAGATTCAAGGTCCACATGGAAGGTTCTGTCAACGGTCACGAATTCGAAAT
TGAAGGTGAAGGTGAAGGTAGACCATACGAAGGTACCCAAACCGCTAAGTTGAAGGTCACCAAGGGTGGT
CCATTGCCATTCGCTTGGGATATTTTGTCTCCACAATTCATGTACGGTTCTAAGGCTTACGTCAAGCACC
CAGCTGATATTCCAGATTACTTGAAGTTGTCTTTCCCAGAAGGTTTCAAGTGGGAAAGAGTCATGAACTT
CGAAGATGGTGGTGTCGTCACCGTCACCCAAGATTCTTCTTTGCAAGATGGTGAATTCATTTACAAGGTC
AAGTTGAGAGGTACCAACTTCCCATCTGATGGTCCAGTCATGCAAAAGAAGACCATGGGTTGGGAAGCTT
CTTCTGAAAGAATGTACCCAGAAGATGGTGCTTTGAAGGGTGAAATTAAGCAAAGATTGAAGTTGAAGGA
TGGTGGTCACTACGATGCTGAAGTCAAGACCACCTACAAGGCTAAGAAGCCAGTCCAATTGCCAGGTGCT
TACAACGTCAACATTAAGTTGGATATTACCTCTCACAACGAAGATTACACCATTGTCGAACAATACGAAA
GAGCTGAAGGTAGACACTCTACCGGTGGTATGGATGAATTGTACAAGTAAATCCTAACTCGAGATAAAGC
AATCTTGATGAGGATAATGATTTTTTTTTGAATATACATAAATACTACCGTTTTTCTGCTAGATTTTGTG
ATGACGTAAATAAGTACATATTACTTTTTAAGCCAAGACAAGATTAAGCATTAACTTTACCCTTTTCTTT
CTAAGTTTCAATATTAGTTATCACTGTTTAAAAGTTATGGCGAGAACGTCGGCGGTTAAAATATATTACC
CTGAACGGCTGAGCAGTTACAGAGATGTTACGAACCACTAGTGCACTGCAGTACACGGTTTCCTTGAAAT
TTTTTTGATTCGGTAATCTCCGAACAGAAGGAAGAACGAAGGAAGGAGCACAGACTTAGATTGGTATATA
TACGCATATGTAGTGTTGAAGAAACATGAAATTGCCCAGTATTCTTAACCCAACTGCACAGAACAAAAAC
GTGCAGGAAACGAAGATAAATCATGTCGAAAGCTACATATAAGGAACGTGCTGCTACTCATCCTAGTCCT
GTTGCTGCCAAGCTATTTAATATCATGCACGAAAAGCAAACAAACTTGTGTGCTTCATTGGATGTTCGTA
CCACCAAGGAATTACTGGAGTTAGTTGAAGCATTAGGTCCCAAAATTTGTTTACTAAAAACACATGTGGA
TATCTTGACTGATTTTTCCATGGAGGGCACAGTTAAGCCGCTAAAGGCATTATCCGCCAAGTACAATTTT
TTACTCTTCGAGGACAGAAAATTTGCTGACATTGGTAATACAGTCAAATTGCAGTACTCTGCGGGTGTAT
ACAGAATAGCAGAATGGGCAGACATTACGAATGCACACGGTGTGGTGGGCCCAGGTATTGTTAGCGGTTT
GAAGCAGGCGGCAGAAGAAGTAACAAAGGAACCTAGAGGCCTTTTGATGTTAGCAGAATTGTCATGCAAG
GGCTCCCTATCTACTGGAGAATATACTAAGGGTACTGTTGACATTGCGAAGAGCGACAAAGATTTTGTTA
TCGGCTTTATTGCTCAAAGAGACATGGGTGGAAGAGATGAAGGTTACGATTGGTTGATTATGACACCCGG
TGTGGGTTTAGATGACAAGGGAGATGCATTGGGTCAACAGTATAGAACCGTGGATGATGTGGTTTCTACA
GGATCTGACATTATTATTGTTGGAAGAGGACTATTTGCAAAGGGAAGGGATGCTAAGGTAGAGGGTGAAC
GTTACAGAAAAGCAGGCTGGGAAGCATATTTGAGAAGATGCGGCCAGCAAAACTAAAAAACTGTATTATA
AGTAAATGCATGTATACTAAACTCACAAATTAGAGCTTCAATTTAATTATATCAGTTATTACCCGAGTAT
CACGTGCTATAAAAATAATTATAATTTAAATTTTTTAATA
